Addgene plasmid #212708: pAAV SCH9
Purpose: A SCHEMA evolved AAV variant effective at targeting subventricular NSCs
Depositing lab: David Schaffer. Depositing organization: University of California, Berkeley. Publication: In Vivo Selection of a Computationally Designed SCHEMA AAV Library Yields a Novel Variant for Infection of Adult Neural Stem Cells in the SVZ. Ojala DS, Sun S, Santiago-Ortiz JL, Shapiro MG, Romero PA, Schaffer DV. Mol Ther. 2018 Jan 3;26(1):304-319. doi: 10.1016/j.ymthe.2017.09.006. Epub 2017 Sep 8. PubMed 28988711.
Backbone
  Vector backbone: pSub2Cap
  Backbone size w/o insert (bp): 4000
  Total vector size (bp): 8800
  Modifications to backbone: Removal of AAV ITR
  Vector type: AAV
Growth in bacteria
  Bacterial resistance: Ampicillin, 100 μg/mL
  Growth temperature: 37°C
  Growth strain: NEB Stable
  Copy number: High Copy
Gene/Insert
  Gene/Insert name: AAV2 Rep SCH9 Cap
  Species: AAV
  Insert size (bp): 4800
  Cloning method: Restriction Enzyme; 5′ cloning site HindIII (unknown if destroyed); 3′ cloning site NotI (unknown if destroyed)
  Sequencing primers: 5′ GGTACGAAGCTTCGATCAACTACGCAG; 3′ AGCTAGCCTATTTACCGATAC
Terms and licenses: Academic/Nonprofit Terms; Industry Terms: Not Available to Industry
How to cite: pAAV SCH9 was a gift from David Schaffer (Addgene plasmid # 212708 ; http://n2t.net/addgene:212708 ; RRID:Addgene_212708)
