[The description below was written by a language model from this plasmid's Addgene catalogue record and pLannotate feature annotations shown in this document.]
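Description:
pAAV SCH9 is an AAV rep/cap packaging plasmid built on the pSub2Cap backbone, from which the AAV inverted terminal repeats have been removed so that the viral genes it carries cannot themselves be packaged into particles. It is maintained in E. coli as a high-copy plasmid through a ColE1/pUC-type origin and selected with ampicillin via the β-lactamase gene and its native promoter. An f1 phage origin and short remnants of other vector sequences (fragments of lacZα, lacI, rop, bom, an RSF origin and M13 genes) are also annotated but appear to be backbone leftovers with no evident function. The table additionally flags a short element matching an adenovirus 5 ITR upstream of the rep region; the record does not explain its role.

The payload is the AAV2 rep gene followed by the SCH9 cap gene, cloned between HindIII and NotI sites. The annotation detects the Rep52 coding region and a full-length VP1 capsid open reading frame, which by similarity is labelled as AAV2 capsid but is SCH9, a chimeric capsid recovered from a computationally designed SCHEMA recombination library by in vivo selection. A small Rep68 fragment also lies downstream of cap. No promoters for rep or cap are annotated, so the record does not state how they are driven.

Supplied in trans alongside an ITR-flanked transgene plasmid and adenoviral helper functions, such a construct is used to produce recombinant AAV with the SCH9 capsid, which the record describes as effective at targeting adult neural stem cells in the subventricular zone. The catalogue lists about 8.8 kb, whereas the sequenced record is 8,342 nt.
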