Features (pLannotate 1.2.2; 15 found; start..end, strand, type, name):
     48..181     +  rep_origin     RSF ori (fragment): Plasmids containing the RSF 1030 origin of replication can be propagated in E. coli cells that contain additional plasmids with compatible origins.
    183..236     +  CDS            lacI (fragment): lac repressor; lacI; The lac repressor binds to the lac operator to inhibit transcription in E. coli. This inhibition can be relieved by adding lactose or isopropyl-β-D-thiogalactopyranoside (IPTG).
    243..345     +  repeat_region  ITR: inverted terminal repeat of human adenovirus serotype 5 inverted
   1159..2349    +  CDS            Rep52: REP52_AAV2S - Experimental evidence at protein level: Swiss-Prot protein existence level 1. Plays a critical role during packaging of viral DNA into empty capsids, where they are thought to be part of the packaging motor complex. The single stranded genomic DNA is packaged in a 3' to 5' direction and requires the association between viral DNA and Rep40. Regulates host PKA activity by interacting with host PRKX as a mechanism to interfere with helper virus propagation and to promote its own replication. From Adeno-associated virus 2 (isolate Srivastava/1982) (AAV-2).
   2369..4576    +  CDS            VP1: CAPSD_AAV2S - Experimental evidence at protein level: Swiss-Prot protein existence level 1. Capsid protein self-assembles to form an icosahedral capsid with a T=1 symmetry, about 22 nm in diameter, and consisting of 60 copies of three size variants of the capsid protein VP1, VP2 and VP3 which differ in their N-terminus. The capsid encapsulates the genomic ssDNA. Binds to host cell heparan sulfate and uses host ITGA5-ITGB1 as coreceptor on the cell surface to provide virion attachment to target cell. This attachment induces virion internalization predominantly through clathrin-dependent endocyt
   4812..5009    +  CDS            Rep68 (fragment): REP68_AAV2S - Experimental evidence at protein level: Swiss-Prot protein existence level 1. Plays an essential role in the initiation of viral DNA synthesis. Binds specifically to an inverted terminal repeat element (ITR) on the 3' and 5' ends of the viral DNA, where it cleaves a site specifically to generate a priming site for initiation of the synthesis of a complementary strand. Plays also a role as transcriptional regulator, DNA helicase and as key factor in site-specific integration of the viral genome. Inhibits the host cell cycle G1/S and G2/M transitions. These arrests may provide esse
   4987..5054    +  CDS            lacZα (fragment): LacZα fragment of β-galactosidase; lacZ fragment
   5065..5370    +  CDS            M13 gene IV (fragment) (sequence partly withheld): pIV; IV; phage assembly
   5358..5716    +  rep_origin     f1 ori (sequence partly withheld): f1 bacteriophage origin of replication; arrow indicates direction of (+) strand synthesis
   5876..6279    +  CDS            M13 gene II (fragment) (sequence partly withheld): pII; II; replication
   6287..6386    -  misc_feature   bom (fragment): basis of mobility region from pBR322
   6488..6523    -  CDS            rop (fragment): Rop protein, which maintains plasmids at low copy number; rop
   6618..6722    +  promoter       AmpR promoter: bla
   6723..7583    +  CDS            AmpR: β-lactamase; bla; confers resistance to ampicillin, carbenicillin, and related antibiotics
   7754..8342    +  rep_origin     ori: high-copy-number ColE1/pMB1/pBR322/pUC origin of replication
>Addgene plasmid #212708 | pAAV SCH9 | addgene full sequence | sequence record 419601 | Addgene NGS Result
AACGCCAGCAACGCGGCCTTTTTACGGTTCCTGGCCTTTTGCTGGCCTTTTGCTCACATGTTCTTTCCTG
CGTTATCCCCTGATTCTGTGGATAACCGTATTACCGCCTTTGAGTGAGCTGATACCGCTCGCCGCAGCCG
AACGACCGAGCGCAGCGAGTCAGTGAGCGAGGAAGCGGAAGAGCGCCCAATACGCAAACCGCCTCTCCCC
GCGCGTTGGCCGATTCATTAATGCAGAATTCCCATCATCAATAATATACCTTATTTTGGATTGAAGCCAA
TATGATAATGAGGGGGTGGAGTTTGTGACGTGGCGCGGGGCGTGGGAACGGGGCGGGTGACGTAGTAGCT
CTAGAGGTCCTGTATTAGAGGTCACGTGAGTGTTTTGCGACATTTTGCGACACCATGTGGTCACGCTGGG
TATTTAAGCCCGAGTGAGCACGCAGGGTCTCCATTTTGAAGCGGGAGGTTTGAACGCGCAGCCACCACGG
CGGGGTTTTACGAGATTGTGATTAAGGTCCCCAGCGACCTTGACGAGCATCTGCCCGGCATTTCTGACAG
CTTTGTGAACTGGGTGGCCGAGAAGGAATGGGAGTTGCCGCCAGATTCTGACATGGATCTGAATCTGATT
GAGCAGGCACCCCTGACCGTGGCCGAGAAGCTGCAGCGCGACTTTCTGACGGAATGGCGCCGTGTGAGTA
AGGCCCCGGAGGCCCTTTTCTTTGTGCAATTTGAGAAGGGAGAGAGCTACTTCCACATGCACGTGCTCGT
GGAAACCACCGGGGTGAAATCCATGGTTTTGGGACGTTTCCTGAGTCAGATTCGCGAAAAACTGATTCAG
AGAATTTACCGCGGGATCGAGCCGACTTTGCCAAACTGGTTCGCGGTCACAAAGACCAGAAATGGCGCCG
GAGGCGGGAACAAGGTGGTGGATGAGTGCTACATCCCCAATTACTTGCTCCCCAAAACCCAGCCTGAGCT
CCAGTGGGCGTGGACTAATATGGAACAGTATTTAAGCGCCTGTTTGAATCTCACGGAGCGTAAACGGTTG
GTGGCGCAGCATCTGACGCACGTGTCGCAGACGCAGGAGCAGAACAAAGAGAATCAGAATCCCAATTCTG
ATGCGCCGGTGATCAGATCAAAAACTTCAGCCAGGTACATGGAGCTGGTCGGGTGGCTCGTGGACAAGGG
GATTACCTCGGAGAAGCAGTGGATCCAGGAGGACCAGGCCTCATACATCTCCTTCAATGCGGCCTCCAAC
TCGCGGTCCCAAATCAAGGCTGCCTTGGACAATGCGGGAAAGATTATGAGCCTGACTAAAACCGCCCCCG
ACTACCTGGTGGGCCAGCAGCCCGTGGAGGACATTTCCAGCAATCGGATTTATAAAATTTTGGAACTAAA
CGGGTACGATCCCCAATATGCGGCTTCCGTCTTTCTGGGATGGGCCACGAAAAAGTTCGGCAAGAGGAAC
ACCATCTGGCTGTTTGGGCCTGCAACTACCGGGAAGACCAACATCGCGGAGGCCATAGCCCACACTGTGC
CCTTCTACGGGTGCGTAAACTGGACCAATGAGAACTTTCCCTTCAACGACTGTGTCGACAAGATGGTGAT
CTGGTGGGAGGAGGGGAAGATGACCGCCAAGGTCGTGGAGTCGGCCAAAGCCATTCTCGGAGGAAGCAAG
GTGCGCGTGGACCAGAAATGCAAGTCCTCGGCCCAGATAGACCCGACTCCCGTGATCGTCACCTCCAACA
CCAACATGTGCGCCGTGATTGACGGGAACTCAACGACCTTCGAACACCAGCAGCCGTTGCAAGACCGGAT
GTTCAAATTTGAACTCACCCGCCGTCTGGATCATGACTTTGGGAAGGTCACCAAGCAGGAAGTCAAAGAC
TTTTTCCGGTGGGCAAAGGATCACGTGGTTGAGGTGGAGCATGAATTCTACGTCAAAAAGGGTGGAGCCA
AGAAAAGACCCGCCCCCAGTGACGCAGATATAAGTGAGCCCAAACGGGTGCGCGAGTCAGTTGCGCAGCC
ATCGACGTCAGACGCGGAAGCTTCGATCAACTACGCAGACAGGTACCAAAACAAATGTTCTCGTCACGTG
GGCATGAATCTGATGCTGTTTCCCTGCAGACAATGCGAGAGAATGAATCAGAATTCAAATATCTGCTTCA
CTCACGGACAGAAAGACTGTTTAGAGTGCTTTCCCGTGTCAGAATCTCAACCCGTTTCTGTCGTCAAAAA
GGCGTATCAGAAACTGTGCTACATTCATCATATCATGGGAAAGGTGCCAGACGCTTGCACTGCCTGCGAT
CTGGTCAATGTGGATTTGGATGACTGCATCTTTGAACAATAAATGATTTAAATCAGGTATGGCTGCCGAT
GGTTATCTTCCAGATTGGCTCGAGGACAACCTCTCTGAGGGCATTCGCGAGTGGTGGGACCTGAAACCTG
GAGCCCCGAAACCCAAAGCCAACCAGCAAAAGCAGGACGACGGCCGGGGTCTGGTGCTTCCTGGCTACAA
GTACCTCGGACCCTTCAACGGACTCGACAAGGGGGAGCCCGTCAACGCGGCGGATGCAGCGGCCCTCGAA
CACGACAAGGCCTACGACCAGCAGCTCAAAGCGGGTGACAATCCGTACCTGCGGTATAACCACGCCGACG
CCGAGTTTCAGGAGCGTCTGCAAGAAGATACGTCTTTTGGGGGCAACCTCGGGCGAGCAGTCTTCCAGGC
CAAGAAGAGGGTTCTCGAACCTCTTGGTCTGGTTGAGGAAGCGGCTAAGACGGCTCCTGGAAAGAAGAGG
CCTGTAGAGCAGTCTCCTCAGGAACCGGACTCCTCCGCGGGTATTGGCAAATCGGGTGCACAGCCCGCTA
AAAAGAGACTCAATTTCGGTCAGACTGGCGACACAGAGTCAGTCCCAGACCCTCAACCAATCGGAGAACC
TCCCGCAGCCCCCTCAGGTGTGGGATCTCTTACAATGGCTTCAGGTGGTGGCGCACCAGTGGCAGACAAT
AACGAAGGTGCCGATGGAGTGGGTAGTTCCTCGGGAAATTGGCATTGCGATTCCCAATGGCTGGGGGACA
GAGTCATCACCACCAGCACCCGAACCTGGGCCCTGCCCACCTACAACAATCACCTCTACAAGCAAATCTC
CAACAGCACATCTGGAGGATCTTCAAATGACAACGCCTACTTCGGCTACAGCACCCCCTGGGGGTATTTT
GACTTTAACAGATTCCACTGCCACTTTTCACCACGTGACTGGCAGCGACTCATCAACAACAACTGGGGAT
TCCGGCCCAAGAGACTCAGCTTCAAGCTCTTCAACATCCAGGTCAAGGAGGTCACGCAGAATGAAGGCAC
CAAGACCATCGCCAATAACCTCACCAGCACCATCCAGGTCTTTACGGACTCAGACTATCAGCTCCCGTAC
GTGCTCGGGTCGGCTCACGAGGGCTGCCTCCCGCCGTTCCCAGCGGACGTTTTCATGATTCCTCAGTACG
GGTATCTGACGCTTAATGATGGAAGCCAGGCCGTGGGTCGTTCGTCCTTTTACTGCCTGGAATATTTCCC
GTCGCAAATGCTAAGAACGGGTAACAACTTCCAGTTCAGCTACGAGTTTGAGAACGTACCTTTCCATAGC
AGCTACGCTCACAGCCAAAGCCTGGACCGACTAATGAATCCACTCATCGACCAATACTTGTACTATCTCT
CAAAGACTATTAACGGTTCTGGACAGAATCAACAAACGCTAAAATTCAGTGTGGCCGGACCCAGCAACAT
GGCTGTCCAGGGAAGAAACTGGCTTCCTGGACCCTGTTACCGCCAGCAGCGAGTATCAAAGACATCTGCG
GATAACAACAACAGTGAATACTCGTGGACTGGAGCTACCAAGTACCACCTCAATGGCAGAGACTCTCTGG
TGAATCCGGGCCCGGCCATGGCAAGCCACAAGGACGATGAAGAAAAGTTTTTTCCTCAGAGCGGGGTTCT
CATCTTTGGGAAGCAAGGCTCAGAGAAAACAAATGTGGACATTGAAAAGGTCATGATTACAGACGAAGAG
GAAATCAGGACAACCAATCCCGTGGCTACGGAGCAGTATGGTTCTGTATCTACCAACCTCCAGAGAGGCA
ACAGACAAGCAGCTACCGCAGATGTCAACACACAAGGCGTTCTTCCAGGCATGGTCTGGCAGGACAGAGA
CGTGTACCTGCAAGGACCCATTTGGGCCAAAATTCCTCACACGGACGGCAACTTTCACCCTTCTCCGCTG
ATGGGAGGGTTTGGAATGAAGCACCCGCCTCCTCAGATCCTCATCAAAAACACACCTGTACCTGCGGATC
CTCCAACGGCCTTCAACAAGGACAAGCTGAACTCTTTCATCACCCAGTATTCTACTGGCCAAGTCAGCGT
GGAGATCGAGTGGGAGCTGCAGAAGGAAAACAGCAAGCGCTGGAACCCGGAGATCCAGTACACTTCCAAC
TATTACAAGTCTAATAATGTTGAATTTGCTGTTAATACTGAAGGTGTATATAGTGAACCCCGCCCCATTG
GCACCAGATACCTGACTCGTAATCTGTAATTGCGGCCGCTTGTTAATCAATAAACCGTTTAATTCGTTTC
AGTTGAACTTTGGTCTCTGCGTATTTCTTTCTTATCTAGTTTCCATGCTCTAGAGGTCCTGTATTAGAGG
TCACGTGAGTGTTTTGCGACATTTTGCGACACCATGTGGTCACGCTGGGTATTTAAGCCCGAGTGAGCAC
GCAGGGTCTCCATTTTGAAGCGGGAGGTTTGAACGCGCAGCCACCACGGCGGGGTTTTACGAGATTGTGA
TTAAGGTCCCCAGCGACCTTGACGAGCATCTGCCCGGCATTTCTGACAGCTTTGTGAACTGGGTGGCCGA
GAAGGAATGGGAGTTGCCGCCAGATTCTGACATGGATCTGAATCTGATTGAGCAGGCACCCCTGACCGTG
GCCGAGAAGCTGCATCGCTGGCGTAATAGCGAAGAGGCCCGCACCGATCGCCCTTCCCAACAGTTGCGCA
GCCTGAATGGCGAATGGCGATTCC
[38 nt withheld, positions 5065-5102]
C
[378 nt withheld, positions 5104-5481]
C
[91 nt withheld, positions 5483-5573]
A
[49 nt withheld, positions 5575-5623]
CCTTTGACGTTGGAGTCCACGTTCTTT
[37 nt withheld, positions 5651-5687]
ACCCTATCTCGGTCTATTCTTTTGATTTATAAGGGATTTTGCCGATTTCGGCATATTGGTTAAAAAATGA
GCTGATTTAACAAAAATTTAACGCGAATTTTAACAAAATATTAACGCTTACAATTTAAATATTTGCTTAT
ACAATCT
[100 nt withheld, positions 5835-5934]
CTCAGGCAATGACCTGATAGCCTTTGTAG
[69 nt withheld, positions 5964-6032]
T
[44 nt withheld, positions 6034-6077]
ACCTACACATTACTCA
[44 nt withheld, positions 6094-6137]
TTGCGTTGAAATAAAGGCTTCTCCC
[83 nt withheld, positions 6163-6245]
TTCTTTGCCTTGCCTGTATGATTTATTGGATGTTGGAATCGCCTGATGCGGTATTTTCTCCTTACGCATC
TGTGCGGTATTTCACACCGCATATGGTGCACTCTCAGTACAATCTGCTCTGATGCCGCATAGTTAAGCCA
GCCCCGACACCCGCCAACACCCGCTGACGCGCCCTGACGGGCTTGTCTGCTCCCGGCATCCGCTTACAGA
CAAGCTGTGACCGTCTCCGGGAGCTGCATGTGTCAGAGGTTTTCACCGTCATCACCGAAACGCGCGAGAC
GAAAGGGCCTCGTGATACGCCTATTTTTATAGGTTAATGTCATGATAATAATGGTTTCTTAGACGTCAGG
TGGCACTTTTCGGGGAAATGTGCGCGGAACCCCTATTTGTTTATTTTTCTAAATACATTCAAATATGTAT
CCGCTCATGAGACAATAACCCTGATAAATGCTTCAATAATATTGAAAAAGGAAGAGTATGAGTATTCAAC
ATTTCCGTGTCGCCCTTATTCCCTTTTTTGCGGCATTTTGCCTTCCTGTTTTTGCTCACCCAGAAACGCT
GGTGAAAGTAAAAGATGCTGAAGATCAGTTGGGTGCACGAGTGGGTTACATCGAACTGGATCTCAACAGC
GGTAAGATCCTTGAGAGTTTTCGCCCCGAAGAACGTTTTCCAATGATGAGCACTTTTAAAGTTCTGCTAT
GTGGCGCGGTATTATCCCGTATTGACGCCGGGCAAGAGCAACTCGGTCGCCGCATACACTATTCTCAGAA
TGACTTGGTTGAGTACTCACCAGTCACAGAAAAGCATCTTACGGATGGCATGACAGTAAGAGAATTATGC
AGTGCTGCCATAACCATGAGTGATAACACTGCGGCCAACTTACTTCTGACAACGATCGGAGGACCGAAGG
AGCTAACCGCTTTTTTGCACAACATGGGGGATCATGTAACTCGCCTTGATCGTTGGGAACCGGAGCTGAA
TGAAGCCATACCAAACGACGAGCGTGACACCACGATGCCTGTAGCAATGGCAACAACGTTGCGCAAACTA
TTAACTGGCGAACTACTTACTCTAGCTTCCCGGCAACAATTAATAGACTGGATGGAGGCGGATAAAGTTG
CAGGACCACTTCTGCGCTCGGCCCTTCCGGCTGGCTGGTTTATTGCTGATAAATCTGGAGCCGGTGAGCG
TGGGTCTCGCGGTATCATTGCAGCACTGGGGCCAGATGGTAAGCCCTCCCGTATCGTAGTTATCTACACG
ACGGGGAGTCAGGCAACTATGGATGAACGAAATAGACAGATCGCTGAGATAGGTGCCTCACTGATTAAGC
ATTGGTAACTGTCAGACCAAGTTTACTCATATATACTTTAGATTGATTTAAAACTTCATTTTTAATTTAA
AAGGATCTAGGTGAAGATCCTTTTTGATAATCTCATGACCAAAATCCCTTAACGTGAGTTTTCGTTCCAC
TGAGCGTCAGACCCCGTAGAAAAGATCAAAGGATCTTCTTGAGATCCTTTTTTTCTGCGCGTAATCTGCT
GCTTGCAAACAAAAAAACCACCGCTACCAGCGGTGGTTTGTTTGCCGGATCAAGAGCTACCAACTCTTTT
TCCGAAGGTAACTGGCTTCAGCAGAGCGCAGATACCAAATACTGTTCTTCTAGTGTAGCCGTAGTTAGGC
CACCACTTCAAGAACTCTGTAGCACCGCCTACATACCTCGCTCTGCTAATCCTGTTACCAGTGGCTGCTG
CCAGTGGCGATAAGTCGTGTCTTACCGGGTTGGACTCAAGACGATAGTTACCGGATAAGGCGCAGCGGTC
GGGCTGAACGGGGGGTTCGTGCACACAGCCCAGCTTGGAGCGAACGACCTACACCGAACTGAGATACCTA
CAGCGTGAGCTATGAGAAAGCGCCACGCTTCCCGAAGGGAGAAAGGCGGACAGGTATCCGGTAAGCGGCA
GGGTCGGAACAGGAGAGCGCACGAGGGAGCTTCCAGGGGGAAACGCCTGGTATCTTTATAGTCCTGTCGG
GTTTCGCCACCTCTGACTTGAGCGTCGATTTTTGTGATGCTCGTCAGGGGGGCGGAGCCTATGGAAA
