>Addgene plasmid #212708 | pAAV SCH9 | depositor partial sequence | sequence record 414910 | pAAV SCH9 sequence 2211 bps
ATGGCTGCCGATGGTTATCTTCCAGATTGGCTCGAGGACAACCTCTCTGAGGGCATTCGCGAGTGGTGGG
ACTTGAAACCTGGAGCCCCGAAACCCAAAGCCAACCAGCAAAAGCAGGACGACGGCCGGGGTCTGGTGCT
TCCTGGCTACAAGTACCTCGGACCCTTCAACGGACTCGACAAGGGGGAGCCCGTCAACGCGGCGGATGCA
GCGGCCCTCGAGCACGACAAGGCCTACGACCAGCAGCTCAAAGCGGGTGACAATCCGTACCTGCGGTATA
ACCACGCCGACGCCGAGTTTCAGGAGCGTCTGCAAGAAGATACGTCTTTTGGGGGCAACCTCGGGCGAGC
AGTCTTCCAGGCCAAGAAGAGGGTTCTCGAACCTCTTGGTCTGGTTGAGGAAGCGGCTAAGACGGCTCCT
GGAAAGAAGAGGCCTGTAGAGCAGTCTCCTCAGGAACCGGACTCCTCCGCGGGTATTGGCAAATCGGGTG
CACAGCCCGCTAAAAAGAGACTCAATTTCGGTCAGACTGGCGACACAGAGTCAGTCCCAGACCCTCAACC
AATCGGAGAACCTCCCGCAGCCCCCTCAGGTGTGGGATCTCTTACAATGGCTTCAGGTGGTGGCGCACCA
GTGGCAGACAATAACGAAGGTGCCGATGGAGTGGGTAGTTCCTCGGGAAATTGGCATTGCGATTCCCAAT
GGCTGGGGGACAGAGTCATCACCACCAGCACCCGAACCTGGGCCCTGCCCACCTACAACAATCACCTCTA
CAAGCAAATCTCCAACAGCACATCTGGAGGATCTTCAAATGACAACGCCTACTTCGGCTACAGCACCCCC
TGGGGGTATTTTGACTTTAACAGATTCCACTGCCACTTTTCACCACGTGACTGGCAGCGACTCATCAACA
ACAACTGGGGATTCCGGCCCAAGAGACTCAGCTTCAAGCTCTTCAACATCCAGGTCAAGGAGGTCACGCA
GAATGAAGGCACCAAGACCATCGCCAATAACCTCACCAGCACCATCCAGGTCTTTACGGACTCAGACTAT
CAGCTCCCGTACGTGCTCGGGTCGGCTCACGAGGGCTGCCTCCCGCCGTTCCCAGCGGACGTTTTCATGA
TTCCTCAGTACGGGTATCTGACGCTTAATGATGGAAGCCAGGCCGTGGGTCGTTCGTCCTTTTACTGCCT
GGAATATTTCCCGTCGCAAATGCTAAGAACGGGTAACAACTTCCAGTTCAGCTACGAGTTTGAGAACGTA
CCTTTCCATAGCAGCTACGCTCACAGCCAAAGCCTGGACCGACTAATGAATCCACTCATCGACCAATACT
TGTACTATCTCTCAAAGACTATTAACGGTTCTGGACAGAATCAACAAACGCTAAAATTCAGTGTGGCCGG
ACCCAGCAACATGGCTGTCCAGGGAAGAAACTGGCTTCCTGGACCCTGTTACCGCCAGCAGCGAGTATCA
AAGACATCTGCGGATAACAACAACAGTGAATACTCGTGGACTGGAGCTACCAAGTACCACCTCAATGGCA
GAGACTCTCTGGTGAATCCGGGCCCGGCCATGGCAAGCCACAAGGACGATGAAGAAAAGTTTTTTCCTCA
GAGCGGGGTTCTCATCTTTGGGAAGCAAGGCTCAGAGAAAACAAATGTGGACATTGAAAAGGTCATGATT
ACAGACGAAGAGGAAATCAGGACAACCAATCCCGTGGCTACGGAGCAGTATGGTTCTGTATCTACCAACC
TCCAGAGAGGCAACAGACAAGCAGCTACCGCAGATGTCAACACACAAGGCGTTCTTCCAGGCATGGTCTG
GCAGGACAGAGACGTGTACCTGCAAGGACCCATTTGGGCCAAAATTCCTCACACGGACGGCAACTTTCAC
CCTTCTCCGCTGATGGGAGGGTTTGGAATGAAGCACCCGCCTCCTCAGATCCTCATCAAAAACACACCTG
TACCTGCGGATCCTCCAACGGCCTTCAACAAGGACAAGCTGAACTCTTTCATCACCCAGTATTCTACTGG
CCAAGTCAGCGTGGAGATCGAGTGGGAGCTGCAGAAGGAAAACAGCAAGCGCTGGAACCCGGAGATCCAG
TACACTTCCAACTATTACAAGTCTAATAATGTTGAATTTGCTGTTAATACTGAAGGTGTATATAGTGAAC
CCCGCCCCATTGGCACCAGATACCTGACTCGTAATCTGTAA
